Addgene plasmid #227861: pcDNA 3.3 C-MYC PDZD8(1-449aa)
Purpose: Used for transfection of cells for expression of C-MYC PDZD8 (1-839aa)
Depositing lab: Sheng-cai Lin. Depositing organization: Xiamen University. Publication: AMPK targets PDZD8 to trigger carbon source shift from glucose to glutamine. Li M, Wang Y, Wei X, Cai WF, Wu J, Zhu M, Wang Y, Liu YH, Xiong J, Qu Q, Chen Y, Tian X, Yao L, Xie R, Li X, Chen S, Huang X, Zhang C, Xie C, Wu Y, Xu Z, Zhang B, Jiang B, Wang ZC, Li Q, Li G, Lin SY, Yu L, Piao HL, Deng X, Han J, Zhang CS, Lin SC. Cell Res. 2024 Jun 19. doi: 10.1038/s41422-024-00985-6. PubMed 38898113.
Backbone
  Vector backbone: pcDNA
  Vector type: Mammalian Expression
Growth in bacteria
  Bacterial resistance: Ampicillin, 100 μg/mL
  Growth temperature: 37°C
  Growth strain: DH5alpha
  Copy number: High Copy
Gene/Insert
  Gene/Insert name: PDZD8
  Species: H. sapiens (human)
  Mutation: aa 1-449 only
  Entrez Gene: PDZD8 (a.k.a. IDDADF, PDZK8)
  Tag / fusion protein: MYC (C terminal on insert)
  Cloning method: Ligation Independent Cloning
Terms and licenses: Academic/Nonprofit Terms; Industry Terms: Not Available to Industry
How to cite: pcDNA 3.3 C-MYC PDZD8(1-449aa) was a gift from Sheng-cai Lin (Addgene plasmid # 227861 ; http://n2t.net/addgene:227861 ; RRID:Addgene_227861)
