[The description below was written by a language model from this plasmid's Addgene catalogue record and pLannotate feature annotations shown in this document.]
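Description:
pcDNA 3.3 C-MYC PDZD8(1-449aa) is a mammalian expression plasmid of about 6.8 kb, built on a pcDNA-type backbone, for transient or stable expression of an N-terminal truncation fragment of human PDZD8. It is propagated in E. coli through a high-copy ColE1/pUC-type origin and selected with ampicillin via the β-lactamase gene and its native promoter. An f1 phage origin is also present, along with small lac promoter/operator and lacI remnants and a bom fragment that are backbone leftovers with no evident role in expression.

The payload is driven by the human cytomegalovirus immediate early enhancer and promoter. The annotated PDZD8 coding segment spans 1,347 nt, which matches residues 1–449 as given in the name and mutation field. The purpose line instead mentions residues 1–839, which appears to be an inconsistency in the catalogue entry. The record lists a MYC epitope fused to the C terminus of the insert for detection or immunoprecipitation, although the tag is not separately annotated in the feature table. Transcripts are terminated by an HSV thymidine kinase polyadenylation signal; only a tiny reverse-oriented bGH poly(A) fragment is detected nearby. A second cassette, consisting of the SV40 enhancer/early promoter, the neo (aminoglycoside phosphotransferase) gene and the SV40 poly(A) signal, allows G418 selection of stably transfected cells, and a short ble fragment follows it.

PDZD8 is an endoplasmic reticulum–mitochondria tethering protein. This truncation is suited to domain-mapping experiments in transfected cells, in the context of work on AMPK regulation of PDZD8 and the shift in carbon source use from glucose to glutamine.
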