Features (pLannotate 1.2.2; 18 found; start..end, strand, type, name):
     50..429     +  enhancer       CMV enhancer: human cytomegalovirus immediate early enhancer
    430..633     +  promoter       CMV promoter: human cytomegalovirus (CMV) immediate early promoter
    760..2106    +  CDS            PDZD8 (fragment): PDZD8_HUMAN - Also known as PDZK8. Experimental evidence at protein level: Swiss-Prot protein existence level 1. Molecular tethering protein that connects endoplasmic reticulum and mitochondria membranes (PubMed:29097544). PDZD8-dependent endoplasmic reticulum-mitochondria membrane tethering is essential for endoplasmic reticulum-mitochondria Ca(2+) transfer (PubMed:29097544). In neurons, involved in the regulation of dendritic Ca(2+) dynamics by regulating mitochondrial Ca(2+) uptake in neurons (PubMed:29097544). Plays an indirect role in the regulation of cell morphology and cytoskeletal org
   2247..2295    +  polyA_signal   HSV TK poly(A) signal: herpes simplex virus thymidine kinase polyadenylation signal (Cole and Stacy, 1985)
   2386..2402    -  polyA_signal   bGH poly(A) signal (fragment): bovine growth hormone polyadenylation signal
   2497..2925    +  rep_origin     f1 ori (sequence partly withheld): f1 bacteriophage origin of replication; arrow indicates direction of (+) strand synthesis
   2939..3268    +  promoter       SV40 promoter: SV40 enhancer and early promoter
   3335..4126    +  CDS            neo: KKA2_KLEPN - Also known as kan, nptII. Experimental evidence at protein level: Swiss-Prot protein existence level 1. Resistance to kanamycin, neomycin, paromomycin, ribostamycin, butirosin and gentamicin B. From Klebsiella pneumoniae.
   4152..4310    +  CDS            ble (fragment): BLE_KLEPN - Experimental evidence at protein level: Swiss-Prot protein existence level 1. Binding protein with a strong affinity to the bleomycin family of antibiotics. Binds to CL990; an antimitotic-antibiotic compound. From Klebsiella pneumoniae.
   4305..4426    +  polyA_signal   SV40 poly(A) signal: SV40 polyadenylation signal
   4499..4515    -  protein_bind   lac operator: The lac repressor binds to the lac operator to inhibit transcription in E. coli. This inhibition can be relieved by adding lactose or isopropyl-β-D-thiogalactopyranoside (IPTG). lac repressor encoded by lacI
   4523..4553    -  promoter       lac promoter: promoter for the E. coli lac operon
   4568..4589    -  protein_bind   CAP binding site: CAP binding activates transcription in the presence of cAMP. E. coli catabolite activator protein
   4602..4694    -  CDS            lacI (fragment): lac repressor; lacI; The lac repressor binds to the lac operator to inhibit transcription in E. coli. This inhibition can be relieved by adding lactose or isopropyl-β-D-thiogalactopyranoside (IPTG).
   4877..5465    -  rep_origin     ori: high-copy-number ColE1/pMB1/pBR322/pUC origin of replication
   5636..6496    -  CDS            AmpR: β-lactamase; bla; confers resistance to ampicillin, carbenicillin, and related antibiotics
   6497..6601    -  promoter       AmpR promoter: bla
   6660..6712    -  misc_feature   bom (fragment): basis of mobility region from pBR322
>Addgene plasmid #227861 | pcDNA 3.3 C-MYC PDZD8(1-449aa) | addgene full sequence | sequence record 477904 | Addgene NGS Result
GTTAGGCGTTTTGCGCTGCTTCGCGATGTACGGGCCAGATATACGCGTTGACATTGATTATTGACTAGTT
ATTAATAGTAATCAATTACGGGGTCATTAGTTCATAGCCCATATATGGAGTTCCGCGTTACATAACTTAC
GGTAAATGGCCCGCCTGGCTGACCGCCCAACGACCCCCGCCCATTGACGTCAATAATGACGTATGTTCCC
ATAGTAACGCCAATAGGGACTTTCCATTGACGTCAATGGGTGGAGTATTTACGGTAAACTGCCCACTTGG
CAGTACATCAAGTGTATCATATGCCAAGTACGCCCCCTATTGACGTCAATGACGGTAAATGGCCCGCCTG
GCATTATGCCCAGTACATGACCTTATGGGACTTTCCTACTTGGCAGTACATCTACGTATTAGTCATCGCT
ATTACCATGGTGATGCGGTTTTGGCAGTACATCAATGGGCGTGGATAGCGGTTTGACTCACGGGGATTTC
CAAGTCTCCACCCCATTGACGTCAATGGGAGTTTGTTTTGGCACCAAAATCAACGGGACTTTCCAAAATG
TCGTAACAACTCCGCCCCATTGACGCAAATGGGCGGTAGGCGTGTACGGTGGGAGGTCTATATAAGCAGA
GCTCGTTTAGTGAACCGTCAGATCGCCTGGAGACGCCATCCACGCTGTTTTGACCTCCATAGAAGACACC
GGGACCGATCCAGCCTCCGGACTGAGCTCCTTAAGGTTAACTCTAGAGAATTCGGATCCATGGGGCTGCT
GCTCATGATCCTGGCGTCGGCCGTGCTGGGTTCCTTCCTCACGCTCCTCGCCCAGTTCTTCCTGCTGTAC
CGCAGACAGCCCGAGCCGCCGGCGGACGAGGCCGCCCGCGCGGGCGAGGGCTTCCGCTACATCAAGCCAG
TGCCGGGCCTGCTCCTAAGGGAGTACCTTTATGGCGGCGGCCGGGATGAGGAGCCCTCCGGAGCGGCCCC
TGAGGGCGGCGCGACCCCCACCGCGGCCCCCGAGACCCCCGCCCCGCCGACGCGGGAGACTTGCTACTTC
CTCAACGCCACCATCCTATTCCTGTTCCGGGAGTTGCGGGACACCGCGCTGACCCGCCGCTGGGTCACCA
AGAAGATCAAGGTGGAGTTCGAGGAGCTGCTGCAGACCAAGACGGCCGGGCGCCTGCTGGAGGGGCTGAG
CCTGCGGGACGTGTTCCTGGGCGAGACGGTGCCCTTCATCAAGACCATCCGGCTCGTGCGGCCAGTCGTG
CCCTCGGCCACCGGGGAGCCCGATGGCCCTGAAGGGGAGGCGCTGCCCGCCGCCTGCCCCGAGGAGCTGG
CCTTCGAGGCGGAGGTGGAGTACAACGGGGGCTTCCACCTGGCCATCGACGTGGACCTGGTCTTCGGCAA
GTCCGCCTACTTGTTTGTCAAGCTGTCCCGCGTGGTGGGAAGGCTGCGCTTGGTCTTTACGCGCGTGCCC
TTCACCCACTGGTTCTTCTCCTTCGTGGAAGACCCGCTGATCGACTTCGAGGTGCGCTCCCAGTTTGAAG
GGCGGCCCATGCCCCAGCTCACCTCCATCATCGTCAACCAGCTCAAGAAGATCATCAAGCGCAAGCACAC
CCTACCGAATTACAAGATCAGGTTTAAGCCGTTTTTTCCATACCAGACCTTGCAAGGATTTGAAGAAGAT
GAAGAGCATATCCATATACAACAATGGGCACTTACTGAAGGCCGTCTTAAAGTTACGTTGTTAGAATGTA
GCAGGTTACTCATTTTTGGATCCTATGACAGAGAGGCAAATGTTCATTGTACACTTGAGTTAAGCAGTAG
TGTTTGGGAAGAAAAACAGAGGAGTTCTATTAAGACGGTTGAATTAATAAAAGGAAATTTACAAAGTGTT
GGACTTACACTTCGTCTTGTCCAGTCAACTGATGGGTATGCTGGGCACGTCATCATTGAAACTGTGGCTC
CAAACTCGCCTGCTGCAATTGCAGATCTTCAGCGGGGAGATCGACTTATCGCCATTGGAGGTGTGAAAAT
CACATCAACACTGCAAGTGTTGAAGCTTATCAAGCAGGCTGGTGACCGAGTCCTGGTGTACTATGAAAGG
CCTGTTCTCGAGCCATGGAAGCTTATGGAACAAAAACTCATCTCAGAAGAGGATCTGGATATCTAACTGA
CTGAACCGGTGGTCCAAACGGGGGAGGCTAACTGAAACACGGAAGGAGACAATACCGGAAGGAACCCGCG
CTATGACGGCAATAAAAAGACAGAATAAAACGCACGGGTGTTGGGTCGTTTGTTCATAAACGCGGGGTTC
GGTCCCAGGGCTGGCACTCTGTCGATACCCCACCGAGACCCCATTGGGGCCAATACGCCCGCGTTTCTTC
CTTTTCCCCACCCCACCCCCCAAGTTCGGGTGAAGGCCCAGGGCTCGCAGCCAACGTCGGGGCGGCAGGC
CCTGCCATAGCAGATCTGCGCAGCTGGGGCTCTAGGGGGTATCCCC
[124 nt withheld, positions 2497-2620]
C
[91 nt withheld, positions 2622-2712]
A
[49 nt withheld, positions 2714-2762]
CCTTTGACGTTGGAGTCCACGTTCTTT
[37 nt withheld, positions 2790-2826]
ACCCTATCTCGGTCTATTCTTTTGATTTATAAGGGATTTTGCCGATTTCGGCCTATTGGTTAAAAAATGA
GCTGATTTAACAAAAATTTAACGCGAATTAATTCTGTGGAATGTGTGTCAGTTAGGGTGTGGAAAGTCCC
CAGGCTCCCCAGCAGGCAGAAGTATGCAAAGCATGCATCTCAATTAGTCAGCAACCAGGTGTGGAAAGTC
CCCAGGCTCCCCAGCAGGCAGAAGTATGCAAAGCATGCATCTCAATTAGTCAGCAACCATAGTCCCGCCC
CTAACTCCGCCCATCCCGCCCCTAACTCCGCCCAGTTCCGCCCATTCTCCGCCCCATGGCTGACTAATTT
TTTTTATTTATGCAGAGGCCGAGGCCGCCTCTGCCTCTGAGCTATTCCAGAAGTAGTGAGGAGGCTTTTT
TGGAGGCCTAGGCTTTTGCAAAAAGCTCCCGGGAGCTTGTATATCCATTTTCGGATCTGATCAAGAGACA
GGATGAGGATCGTTTCGCATGATTGAACAAGATGGATTGCACGCAGGTTCTCCGGCCGCTTGGGTGGAGA
GGCTATTCGGCTATGACTGGGCACAACAGACAATCGGCTGCTCTGATGCCGCCGTGTTCCGGCTGTCAGC
GCAGGGGCGCCCGGTTCTTTTTGTCAAGACCGACCTGTCCGGTGCCCTGAATGAACTGCAGGACGAGGCA
GCGCGGCTATCGTGGCTGGCCACGACGGGCGTTCCTTGCGCAGCTGTGCTCGACGTTGTCACTGAAGCGG
GAAGGGACTGGCTGCTATTGGGCGAAGTGCCGGGGCAGGATCTCCTGTCATCTCACCTTGCTCCTGCCGA
GAAAGTATCCATCATGGCTGATGCAATGCGGCGGCTGCATACGCTTGATCCGGCTACCTGCCCATTCGAC
CACCAAGCGAAACATCGCATCGAGCGAGCACGTACTCGGATGGAAGCCGGTCTTGTCGATCAGGATGATC
TGGACGAAGAGCATCAGGGGCTCGCGCCAGCCGAACTGTTCGCCAGGCTCAAGGCGCGCATGCCCGACGG
CGAGGATCTCGTCGTGACCCATGGCGATGCCTGCTTGCCGAATATCATGGTGGAAAATGGCCGCTTTTCT
GGATTCATCGACTGTGGCCGGCTGGGTGTGGCGGACCGCTATCAGGACATAGCGTTGGCTACCCGTGATA
TTGCTGAAGAGCTTGGCGGCGAATGGGCTGACCGCTTCCTCGTGCTTTACGGTATCGCCGCTCCCGATTC
GCAGCGCATCGCCTTCTATCGCCTTCTTGACGAGTTCTTCTGAGCGGGACTCTGGGGTTCGCGAAATGAC
CGACCAAGCGACGCCCAACCTGCCATCACGAGATTTCGATTCCACCGCCGCCTTCTATGAAAGGTTGGGC
TTCGGAATCGTTTTCCGGGACGCCGGCTGGATGATCCTCCAGCGCGGGGATCTCATGCTGGAGTTCTTCG
CCCACCCCAACTTGTTTATTGCAGCTTATAATGGTTACAAATAAAGCAATAGCATCACAAATTTCACAAA
TAAAGCATTTTTTTCACTGCATTCTAGTTGTGGTTTGTCCAAACTCATCAATGTATCTTATCATGTCTGT
ATACCGTCGACCTCTAGCTAGAGCTTGGCGTAATCATGGTCATAGCTGTTTCCTGTGTGAAATTGTTATC
CGCTCACAATTCCACACAACATACGAGCCGGAAGCATAAAGTGTAAAGCCTGGGGTGCCTAATGAGTGAG
CTAACTCACATTAATTGCGTTGCGCTCACTGCCCGCTTTCCAGTCGGGAAACCTGTCGTGCCAGCTGCAT
TAATGAATCGGCCAACGCGCGGGGAGAGGCGGTTTGCGTATTGGGCGCTCTTCCGCTTCCTCGCTCACTG
ACTCGCTGCGCTCGGTCGTTCGGCTGCGGCGAGCGGTATCAGCTCACTCAAAGGCGGTAATACGGTTATC
CACAGAATCAGGGGATAACGCAGGAAAGAACATGTGAGCAAAAGGCCAGCAAAAGGCCAGGAACCGTAAA
AAGGCCGCGTTGCTGGCGTTTTTCCATAGGCTCCGCCCCCCTGACGAGCATCACAAAAATCGACGCTCAA
GTCAGAGGTGGCGAAACCCGACAGGACTATAAAGATACCAGGCGTTTCCCCCTGGAAGCTCCCTCGTGCG
CTCTCCTGTTCCGACCCTGCCGCTTACCGGATACCTGTCCGCCTTTCTCCCTTCGGGAAGCGTGGCGCTT
TCTCATAGCTCACGCTGTAGGTATCTCAGTTCGGTGTAGGTCGTTCGCTCCAAGCTGGGCTGTGTGCACG
AACCCCCCGTTCAGCCCGACCGCTGCGCCTTATCCGGTAACTATCGTCTTGAGTCCAACCCGGTAAGACA
CGACTTATCGCCACTGGCAGCAGCCACTGGTAACAGGATTAGCAGAGCGAGGTATGTAGGCGGTGCTACA
GAGTTCTTGAAGTGGTGGCCTAACTACGGCTACACTAGAAGAACAGTATTTGGTATCTGCGCTCTGCTGA
AGCCAGTTACCTTCGGAAAAAGAGTTGGTAGCTCTTGATCCGGCAAACAAACCACCGCTGGTAGCGGTGG
TTTTTTTGTTTGCAAGCAGCAGATTACGCGCAGAAAAAAAGGATCTCAAGAAGATCCTTTGATCTTTTCT
ACGGGGTCTGACGCTCAGTGGAACGAAAACTCACGTTAAGGGATTTTGGTCATGAGATTATCAAAAAGGA
TCTTCACCTAGATCCTTTTAAATTAAAAATGAAGTTTTAAATCAATCTAAAGTATATATGAGTAAACTTG
GTCTGACAGTTACCAATGCTTAATCAGTGAGGCACCTATCTCAGCGATCTGTCTATTTCGTTCATCCATA
GTTGCCTGACTCCCCGTCGTGTAGATAACTACGATACGGGAGGGCTTACCATCTGGCCCCAGTGCTGCAA
TGATACCGCGAGACCCACGCTCACCGGCTCCAGATTTATCAGCAATAAACCAGCCAGCCGGAAGGGCCGA
GCGCAGAAGTGGTCCTGCAACTTTATCCGCCTCCATCCAGTCTATTAATTGTTGCCGGGAAGCTAGAGTA
AGTAGTTCGCCAGTTAATAGTTTGCGCAACGTTGTTGCCATTGCTACAGGCATCGTGGTGTCACGCTCGT
CGTTTGGTATGGCTTCATTCAGCTCCGGTTCCCAACGATCAAGGCGAGTTACATGATCCCCCATGTTGTG
CAAAAAAGCGGTTAGCTCCTTCGGTCCTCCGATCGTTGTCAGAAGTAAGTTGGCCGCAGTGTTATCACTC
ATGGTTATGGCAGCACTGCATAATTCTCTTACTGTCATGCCATCCGTAAGATGCTTTTCTGTGACTGGTG
AGTACTCAACCAAGTCATTCTGAGAATAGTGTATGCGGCGACCGAGTTGCTCTTGCCCGGCGTCAATACG
GGATAATACCGCGCCACATAGCAGAACTTTAAAAGTGCTCATCATTGGAAAACGTTCTTCGGGGCGAAAA
CTCTCAAGGATCTTACCGCTGTTGAGATCCAGTTCGATGTAACCCACTCGTGCACCCAACTGATCTTCAG
CATCTTTTACTTTCACCAGCGTTTCTGGGTGAGCAAAAACAGGAAGGCAAAATGCCGCAAAAAAGGGAAT
AAGGGCGACACGGAAATGTTGAATACTCATACTCTTCCTTTTTCAATATTATTGAAGCATTTATCAGGGT
TATTGTCTCATGAGCGGATACATATTTGAATGTATTTAGAAAAATAAACAAATAGGGGTTCCGCGCACAT
TTCCCCGAAAAGTGCCACCTGACGTCGACGGATCGGGAGATCTCCCGATCCCCTATGGTGCACTCTCAGT
ACAATCTGCTCTGATGCCGCATAGTTAAGCCAGTATCTGCTCCCTGCTTGTGTGTTGGAGGTCGCTGAGT
AGTGCGCGAGCAAAATTTAAGCTACAACAAGGCAAGGCTTGACCGACAATTGCATGAAGAATCTGCTTAG
G
